Addgene plasmid #61047: pBS-KS-attB1-2-PT-SA-SD-0-FRT-2xTY1-FRT-V5
Purpose: CRISPR-RMCE, second step attB plasmid, intron phase 0, exchange dsRed with flip-out conditional cassette
Depositing lab: Frank Schnorrer. Depositing organization: Max Planck Institute of Biochemistry. Publication: A Versatile Two-Step CRISPR- and RMCE-Based Strategy for Efficient Genome Engineering in Drosophila. Zhang X, Koolhaas WH, Schnorrer F. G3 (Bethesda). 2014 Oct 15. pii: g3.114.013979. doi: 10.1534/g3.114.013979. PubMed 25324299.
Backbone
  Vector backbone: pBS-KS-attB1-2-PT-SA-SD
  Backbone manufacturer: Hugo J Bellen
  Backbone size w/o insert (bp): 3300
  Total vector size (bp): 3604
  Vector type: CRISPR
Growth in bacteria
  Bacterial resistance: Ampicillin, 100 μg/mL
  Growth temperature: 37°C
  Growth strain: DH5alpha
  Copy number: High Copy
Gene/Insert
  Gene/Insert name: FRT-2xTY1-FRT-V5
  Species: Synthetic
  Insert size (bp): 300
  Tag / fusion protein: TY1; V5
Terms and licenses: Academic/Nonprofit Terms; Industry Terms: Not Available to Industry
How to cite: pBS-KS-attB1-2-PT-SA-SD-0-FRT-2xTY1-FRT-V5 was a gift from Frank Schnorrer (Addgene plasmid # 61047)
