[The description below was written by a language model from this plasmid's Addgene catalogue record and pLannotate feature annotations shown in this document.]
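Description:
pBS-KS-attB1-2-PT-SA-SD-0-FRT-2xTY1-FRT-V5 is a small (about 3.6 kb) pBluescript-KS-derived donor plasmid for the second step of a two-step CRISPR and recombinase-mediated cassette exchange (RMCE) genome-engineering strategy in Drosophila. It is propagated in E. coli as a high-copy plasmid through its ColE1/pUC-type origin and selected with ampicillin via the β-lactamase gene. The usual pBluescript elements are also present: an f1 origin, a lacZα fragment with lac promoter and operator, and flanking T7 and T3 promoters.

The payload lies between two φC31 attB sites in opposite orientation. These allow φC31 integrase to swap the intervening cassette into a genomic locus that was marked in the first, CRISPR-based step; according to the stated purpose, the exchange replaces a dsRed marker there. As the name indicates, the cassette is a protein-trap (PT) style artificial exon bounded by a splice acceptor and splice donor and built for intron phase 0, so that it is spliced in frame into a host gene when placed in an intron of that phase. The splice sites are not annotated in the feature table and are inferred from the name. Within this exon is a synthetic insert of roughly 300 bp comprising two directly oriented FRT sites flanking a 2xTY1 epitope tag, followed by a V5 tag; the tags themselves are likewise not called by the annotation. This forms a flip-out conditional cassette in which FLP recombinase can excise the FRT-flanked TY1 segment, changing the tag content of the trapped protein in cells expressing FLP. The record does not describe the exact consequences of excision beyond this.
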