Features (pLannotate 1.2.2; 15 found; start..end, strand, type, name):
    254..842     -  rep_origin     ori: high-copy-number ColE1/pMB1/pBR322/pUC origin of replication
   1013..1873    -  CDS            AmpR: β-lactamase; bla; confers resistance to ampicillin, carbenicillin, and related antibiotics
   1874..1978    -  promoter       AmpR promoter: bla
   2031..2459    -  rep_origin     f1 ori (sequence partly withheld): f1 bacteriophage origin of replication; arrow indicates direction of (+) strand synthesis
   2464..2619    -  CDS            lacZα (fragment): LacZα fragment of β-galactosidase; lacZ fragment
   2627..2645    +  promoter       T7 promoter: promoter for bacteriophage T7 RNA polymerase
   2681..2750    +  protein_bind   attB: attB site for the φC31 integrase (Groth et al., 2000) phage φC31 integrase
   2917..2964    +  protein_bind   FRT: FLP-mediated recombination occurs in the 8-bp core sequence TCTAGAAA (Turan and Bode, 2011). FLP recombinase from the Saccharomyces cerevisiae 2μ plasmid
   3030..3077    +  protein_bind   FRT: FLP-mediated recombination occurs in the 8-bp core sequence TCTAGAAA (Turan and Bode, 2011). FLP recombinase from the Saccharomyces cerevisiae 2μ plasmid
   3308..3377    -  protein_bind   attB: attB site for the φC31 integrase (Groth et al., 2000) phage φC31 integrase
   3417..3435    -  promoter       T3 promoter: promoter for bacteriophage T3 RNA polymerase
   3480..3496    -  protein_bind   lac operator: The lac repressor binds to the lac operator to inhibit transcription in E. coli. This inhibition can be relieved by adding lactose or isopropyl-β-D-thiogalactopyranoside (IPTG). lac repressor encoded by lacI
   3504..3534    -  promoter       lac promoter: promoter for the E. coli lac operon
   3549..3570    -  protein_bind   CAP binding site: CAP binding activates transcription in the presence of cAMP. E. coli catabolite activator protein
   3583..71      -  CDS            lacI (fragment) (across the origin): lac repressor; lacI; The lac repressor binds to the lac operator to inhibit transcription in E. coli. This inhibition can be relieved by adding lactose or isopropyl-β-D-thiogalactopyranoside (IPTG).
>Addgene plasmid #61047 | pBS-KS-attB1-2-PT-SA-SD-0-FRT-2xTY1-FRT-V5 | depositor full sequence | sequence record 98881 | pBS-KS-attB1-2-PT-SA-SD-0-FRT-2xTY1-FRT-V5 sequence 3604 bps
GAAACCTGTCGTGCCAGCTGCATTAATGAATCGGCCAACGCGCGGGGAGAGGCGGTTTGCGTATTGGGCG
CTCTTCCGCTTCCTCGCTCACTGACTCGCTGCGCTCGGTCGTTCGGCTGCGGCGAGCGGTATCAGCTCAC
TCAAAGGCGGTAATACGGTTATCCACAGAATCAGGGGATAACGCAGGAAAGAACATGTGAGCAAAAGGCC
AGCAAAAGGCCAGGAACCGTAAAAAGGCCGCGTTGCTGGCGTTTTTCCATAGGCTCCGCCCCCCTGACGA
GCATCACAAAAATCGACGCTCAAGTCAGAGGTGGCGAAACCCGACAGGACTATAAAGATACCAGGCGTTT
CCCCCTGGAAGCTCCCTCGTGCGCTCTCCTGTTCCGACCCTGCCGCTTACCGGATACCTGTCCGCCTTTC
TCCCTTCGGGAAGCGTGGCGCTTTCTCATAGCTCACGCTGTAGGTATCTCAGTTCGGTGTAGGTCGTTCG
CTCCAAGCTGGGCTGTGTGCACGAACCCCCCGTTCAGCCCGACCGCTGCGCCTTATCCGGTAACTATCGT
CTTGAGTCCAACCCGGTAAGACACGACTTATCGCCACTGGCAGCAGCCACTGGTAACAGGATTAGCAGAG
CGAGGTATGTAGGCGGTGCTACAGAGTTCTTGAAGTGGTGGCCTAACTACGGCTACACTAGAAGGACAGT
ATTTGGTATCTGCGCTCTGCTGAAGCCAGTTACCTTCGGAAAAAGAGTTGGTAGCTCTTGATCCGGCAAA
CAAACCACCGCTGGTAGCGGTGGTTTTTTTGTTTGCAAGCAGCAGATTACGCGCAGAAAAAAAGGATCTC
AAGAAGATCCTTTGATCTTTTCTACGGGGTCTGACGCTCAGTGGAACGAAAACTCACGTTAAGGGATTTT
GGTCATGAGATTATCAAAAAGGATCTTCACCTAGATCCTTTTAAATTAAAAATGAAGTTTTAAATCAATC
TAAAGTATATATGAGTAAACTTGGTCTGACAGTTACCAATGCTTAATCAGTGAGGCACCTATCTCAGCGA
TCTGTCTATTTCGTTCATCCATAGTTGCCTGACTCCCCGTCGTGTAGATAACTACGATACGGGAGGGCTT
ACCATCTGGCCCCAGTGCTGCAATGATACCGCGAGACCCACGCTCACCGGCTCCAGATTTATCAGCAATA
AACCAGCCAGCCGGAAGGGCCGAGCGCAGAAGTGGTCCTGCAACTTTATCCGCCTCCATCCAGTCTATTA
ATTGTTGCCGGGAAGCTAGAGTAAGTAGTTCGCCAGTTAATAGTTTGCGCAACGTTGTTGCCATTGCTAC
AGGCATCGTGGTGTCACGCTCGTCGTTTGGTATGGCTTCATTCAGCTCCGGTTCCCAACGATCAAGGCGA
GTTACATGATCCCCCATGTTGTGCAAAAAAGCGGTTAGCTCCTTCGGTCCTCCGATCGTTGTCAGAAGTA
AGTTGGCCGCAGTGTTATCACTCATGGTTATGGCAGCACTGCATAATTCTCTTACTGTCATGCCATCCGT
AAGATGCTTTTCTGTGACTGGTGAGTACTCAACCAAGTCATTCTGAGAATAGTGTATGCGGCGACCGAGT
TGCTCTTGCCCGGCGTCAATACGGGATAATACCGCGCCACATAGCAGAACTTTAAAAGTGCTCATCATTG
GAAAACGTTCTTCGGGGCGAAAACTCTCAAGGATCTTACCGCTGTTGAGATCCAGTTCGATGTAACCCAC
TCGTGCACCCAACTGATCTTCAGCATCTTTTACTTTCACCAGCGTTTCTGGGTGAGCAAAAACAGGAAGG
CAAAATGCCGCAAAAAAGGGAATAAGGGCGACACGGAAATGTTGAATACTCATACTCTTCCTTTTTCAAT
ATTATTGAAGCATTTATCAGGGTTATTGTCTCATGAGCGGATACATATTTGAATGTATTTAGAAAAATAA
ACAAATAGGGGTTCCGCGCACATTTCCCCGAAAAGTGCCACCTAAATTGTAAGCGTTAATATTTTGTTAA
AATTCGCGTTAAATTTTTGTTAAATCAGCTCATTTTTTAACCAATAGGCCGAAATCGGCAAAATCCCTTA
TAAATCAAAAGAATAGACCGAGATAGGGT
[37 nt withheld, positions 2130-2166]
AAAGAACGTGGACTCCAACGTCAAAGG
[49 nt withheld, positions 2194-2242]
T
[91 nt withheld, positions 2244-2334]
G
[124 nt withheld, positions 2336-2459]
CCCATTCGCCATTCAGGCTGCGCAACTGTTGGGAAGGGCGATCGGTGCGGGCCTCTTCGCTATTACGCCA
GCTGGCGAAAGGGGGATGTGCTGCAAGGCGATTAAGTTGGGTAACGCCAGGGTTTTCCCAGTCACGACGT
TGTAAAACGACGGCCAGTGAGCGCGCGTAATACGACTCACTATAGGGCGAATTGGAGCTCGCTAGCGATG
TAGGTCACGGTCTCGAAGCCGCGGTGCGGGTGCCAGGGCGTGCCCTTGGGCTCCCCGGGCGCGTACTCCA
CCTCACCCATCTGGTCCATCATGATGGTCGACTCTAGAAGTCGATCCAACATGGCGACTTGTCCCATCCC
CGGCATGTTTAAATATACTAATTATTCTTGAACTAATTTTAATCAACCGATTTATCTCTCTTCCGCAGGT
GGGAGGTTCCGGTGGAAGCGGAGGTAGCGGCGGATCGGAAGTTCCTATTCCGAAGTTCCTATTCTCTAGA
AAGTATAGGAACTTCGAGGTCCACACTAATCAAGACCCCCTGGATGCCGAGGTGCACACCAACCAGGACC
CTCTGGACCGGAAGTTCCTATTCCGAAGTTCCTATTCTCTAGAAAGTATAGGAACTTCGGGCAAGCCCAT
CCCCAACCCCCTGCTGGGCCTGGATAGCACCAGATCCGGAGGTAGCGGTGGAAGCGGAGGTTCCGGCGAG
GTAAGTTATTGAACAATGGCATCAAATGCCTTCATCATCACTACCCTTTAGCCCTTAAGACCCCACAATG
ACCTTACCCACTCAGAGAAAAAAGTAAATATGAAAGCCCATTTGAACTTCTAAGCTTGTCGACCATCATG
ATGGACCAGATGGGTGAGGTGGAGTACGCGCCCGGGGAGCCCAAGGGCACGCCCTGGCACCCGCACCGCG
GCTTCGAGACCGTGACCTACATCATGCATGGTACCCAGCTTTTGTTCCCTTTAGTGAGGGTTAATTGCGC
GCTTGGCGTAATCATGGTCATAGCTGTTTCCTGTGTGAAATTGTTATCCGCTCACAATTCCACACAACAT
ACGAGCCGGAAGCATAAAGTGTAAAGCCTGGGGTGCCTAATGAGTGAGCTAACTCACATTAATTGCGTTG
CGCTCACTGCCCGCTTTCCAGTCGG
