>Addgene plasmid #61047 | pBS-KS-attB1-2-PT-SA-SD-0-FRT-2xTY1-FRT-V5 | addgene partial sequence | sequence record 100128 | M13-F20 5'-TGTAAAACGACGGCCAGT-3'
CGAATTGGAGCTCGCTAGCGATGTAGGTCACGGTCTCGAAGCCGCGGTGCGGGTGCCAGGGCGTGCCCTT
GGGCTCCCCGGGCGCGTACTCCACCTCACCCATCTGGTCCATCATGATGGTCGACTCTAGAAGTCGATCC
AACATGGCGACTTGTCCCATCCCCGGCATGTTTAAATATACTAATTATTCTTGAACTAATTTTAATCAAC
CGATTTATCTCTCTTCCGCAGGTGGGAGGTTCCGGTGGAAGCGGAGGTAGCGGCGGATCGGAAGTTCCTA
TTCCGAAGTTCCTATTCTCTAGAAAGTATAGGAACTTCGAGGTCCACACTAATCAAGACCCCCTGGATGC
CGAGGTGCACACCAACCAGGACCCTCTGGACCGGAAGTTCCTATTCCGAAGTTCCTATTCTCTAGAAAGT
ATAGGAACTTCGGGCAAGCCCATCCCCAACCCCCTGCTGGGCCTGGATAGCACCAGATCCGGAGGTAGCG
GTGGAAGCGGAGGTTCCGGCGAGGTAAGTTATTGAACAATGGCATCAAATGCCTTCATCATCACTACCCT
TTAGCCCTTAAGACCCCACAATGACCTTACCCACTCAGAGAAAAAAGTAAATATGAAAGCCCATTTGAAC
TTCTAAGCTTGTCGACCATCATGATGGACCAGATGGGTGAGGTGGAGTACGCGCCCGGGGAGCCCAAGGG
CACGCCCTGGCACCCGCACCGCGGCTTCGAGACCGTGACCTACATC
