>Addgene plasmid #61047 | pBS-KS-attB1-2-PT-SA-SD-0-FRT-2xTY1-FRT-V5 | addgene partial sequence | sequence record 100129 | M13-Rev 5'-CAGGAAACAGCTATGACC-3'
CGTACTCCACCTCACCCATCTGGTCCATCATGATGGTCGACTCTAGAAGTCGATCCAACATGGCGACTTG
TCCCATCCCCGGCATGTTTAAATATACTAATTATTCTTGAACTAATTTTAATCAACCGATTTATCTCTCT
TCCGCAGGTGGGAGGTTCCGGTGGAAGCGGAGGTAGCGGCGGATCGGAAGTTCCTATTCCGAAGTTCCTA
TTCTCTAGAAAGTATAGGAACTTCGAGGTCCACACTAATCAAGACCCCCTGGATGCCGAGGTGCACACCA
ACCAGGACCCTCTGGACCGGAAGTTCCTATTCCGAAGTTCCTATTCTCTAGAAAGTATAGGAACTTCGGG
CAAGCCCATCCCCAACCCCCTGCTGGGCCTGGATAGCACCAGATCCGGAGGTAGCGGTGGAAGCGGAGGT
TCCGGCGAGGTAAGTTATTGAACAATGGCATCAAATGCCTTCATCATCACTACCCTTTAGCCCTTAAGAC
CCCACAATGACCTTACCCACTCAGAGAAAAAAGTAAATATGAAAGCCCATTTGAACTTCTAAGCTTGTCG
ACCATCATGATGGACCAGATGGGTGAGGTGGAGTACGCGCCCGGGGAGCCCAAGGGCACGCCCTGGCACC
CGCACCGCGGCTTCGAGACCGTGACCTACATCATGCATGGTACCCAGCTTTTG
